Addgene plasmid #173168: pMXS-IRES-Blast HA-GPAT4
Purpose: Retroviral vector to express sgRNA resistant HA tagged human GPAT4
Depositing lab: Kivanc Birsoy. Depositing organization: Rockefeller University. Publication: CHP1 Regulates Compartmentalized Glycerolipid Synthesis by Activating GPAT4. Zhu XG, Nicholson Puthenveedu S, Shen Y, La K, Ozlu C, Wang T, Klompstra D, Gultekin Y, Chi J, Fidelin J, Peng T, Molina H, Hang HC, Min W, Birsoy K. Mol Cell. 2019 Apr 4;74(1):45-58.e7. doi: 10.1016/j.molcel.2019.01.037. Epub 2019 Mar 4. PubMed 30846317.
Backbone
  Vector backbone: pMXS-IRES-Blast
  Backbone manufacturer: Cell Biolabs
  Backbone size w/o insert (bp): 5600
  Total vector size (bp): 7100
  Vector type: Retroviral
  Selectable markers: Blasticidin
Growth in bacteria
  Bacterial resistance: Ampicillin, 100 μg/mL
  Growth temperature: 37°C
  Growth strain: NEB Stable
  Copy number: High Copy
Gene/Insert
  Gene/Insert name: Glycerol-3-Phosphate Acyltransferase 4
  Species: H. sapiens (human)
  Insert size (bp): 1500
  Mutation: Synonymous mutations at sgRNA sites
  Entrez Gene: GPAT4 (a.k.a. 1-AGPAT 6, AGPAT6, LPAAT-zeta, LPAATZ, TSARG7)
  Promoter: MMLV
  Tag / fusion protein: HA (C terminal on insert)
  Cloning method: Gibson Cloning
  Sequencing primers: 5′ GTAGACGGCATCGCAGCTTGGATA; 3′ CCTCACATTGCAAAAGACGGC
Terms and licenses: Academic/Nonprofit Terms; Industry Terms: Not Available to Industry
How to cite: pMXS-IRES-Blast HA-GPAT4 was a gift from Kivanc Birsoy (Addgene plasmid # 173168 ; http://n2t.net/addgene:173168 ; RRID:Addgene_173168)
