[The description below was written by a language model from this plasmid's Addgene catalogue record and pLannotate feature annotations shown in this document.]
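Description:
pMXS-IRES-Blast HA-GPAT4 is a Moloney murine leukemia virus (MMLV)-based retroviral expression vector built on the pMXS-IRES-Blast backbone, designed to deliver an HA-tagged human GPAT4 (glycerol-3-phosphate acyltransferase 4, also known as AGPAT6) cDNA into mammalian cells. In bacteria it is maintained through a high-copy ColE1/pUC-type origin and selected with ampicillin via the β-lactamase gene and its native promoter. The catalogue lists a total size of about 7.1 kb, consistent with the roughly 7.0 kb sequenced record.

The viral cassette is flanked by MMLV long terminal repeats, with the 5′ LTR serving as the promoter for the genomic transcript. Downstream lie the MMLV packaging signal, a truncated gag segment lacking its start codon, which extends the packaging region, and a pol fragment carrying the splice acceptor. The GPAT4 coding sequence follows, with a short HA epitope annotated immediately after it, in agreement with the catalogue's C-terminal tag placement despite the "HA-GPAT4" name. An EMCV IRES then drives translation of blasticidin S deaminase from the same transcript, so blasticidin-resistant transduced cells should also express the tagged enzyme. The annotation tool labels part of the 3′ LTR as matching a self-inactivating ΔU3 fragment, but it sits directly adjacent to a further LTR annotation, so the record does not clearly indicate a self-inactivating design.

The insert carries synonymous mutations at sgRNA target sites, leaving the protein unchanged while making the cDNA resistant to Cas9 cleavage. This suits the construct to rescue or add-back experiments in GPAT4 knockout cells, with the HA tag allowing detection or immunoprecipitation of the protein. Virus production requires gag, pol and env supplied in trans.
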