Features (pLannotate 1.2.2; 15 found; start..end, strand, type, name):
     22..615     +  LTR            LTR: long terminal repeat from Moloney murine leukemia virus
    678..877     +  misc_feature   MMLV Ψ: packaging signal of Moloney murine leukemia virus (MMLV)
    929..1017    +  misc_feature   MESV Ψ (fragment): packaging signal of murine embryonic stem cell virus
   1094..1510    +  CDS            gag (truncated): truncated Moloney murine leukemia virus (MMLV) gag gene lacking the start codon
   1520..1894    +  misc_feature   pol region: Moloney murine leukemia virus (MMLV) pol region containing the splice acceptor site
   1923..3290    +  CDS            GPAT4: GPAT4_HUMAN - Also known as AGPAT6 From Homo sapiens (Human).
   3309..3336    +  CDS            3xHA (fragment): three tandem HA epitope tags
   3473..3935    +  misc_feature   IRES: internal ribosome entry site (IRES) of the encephalomyocarditis virus (EMCV)
   3955..4344    +  CDS            BSD: blasticidin S deaminase; Aspergillus terreus BSD; confers resistance to blasticidin
   4393..4514    +  LTR            3' LTR (ΔU3) (fragment): self-inactivating 3' long terminal repeat (LTR) from Moloney murine leukemia virus
   4515..4984    +  LTR            LTR: long terminal repeat from Moloney murine leukemia virus
   5050..5102    -  CDS            lacI (fragment): lac repressor; lacI; The lac repressor binds to the lac operator to inhibit transcription in E. coli. This inhibition can be relieved by adding lactose or isopropyl-β-D-thiogalactopyranoside (IPTG).
   5285..5873    -  rep_origin     ori: high-copy-number ColE1/pMB1/pBR322/pUC origin of replication
   6037..6897    -  CDS            AmpR: β-lactamase; bla; confers resistance to ampicillin, carbenicillin, and related antibiotics
   6898..7002    -  promoter       AmpR promoter: bla
>Addgene plasmid #173168 | pMXS-IRES-Blast HA-GPAT4 | addgene full sequence | sequence record 341377 | Addgene NGS Result
CCCGAAAAGTGCCACCTGCATAATGAAAGACCCCACCTGTAGGTTTGGCAAGCTAGCTTAAGTAACGCCA
TTTTGCAAGGCATGGAAAAATACATAACTGAGAATAGAAAAGTTCAGATCAAGGTCAGGAACAGATGGAA
CAGCTGAATATGGGCCAAACAGGATATCTGTGGTAAGCAGTTCCTGCCCCGGCTCAGGGCCAAGAACAGA
TGGAACAGCTGAATATGGGCCAAACAGGATATCTGTGGTAAGCAGTTCCTGCCCCGGCTCAGGGCCAAGA
ACAGATGGTCCCCAGATGCGGTCCAGCCCTCAGCAGTTTCTAGAGAACCATCAGATGTTTCCAGGGTGCC
CCAAGGACCTGAAATGACCCTGTGCCTTATTTGAACTAACCAATCAGTTCGCTTCTCGCTTCTGTTCGCG
CGCTTCTGCTCCCCGAGCTCAATAAAAGAGCCCACAACCCCTCACTCGGCGCGCCAGTCCTCCGATTGAC
TGAGTCGCCCGGGTACCCGTGTATCCAATAAACCCTCTTGCAGTTGCATCCGACTTGTGGTCTCGCTGTT
CCTTGGGAGGGTCTCCTCTGAGTGATTGACTACCCGTCAGCGGGGGTCTTTCATTTGGGGGCTCGTCCGG
GATCGGGAGACCCCTGCCCAGGGACCACCGACCCACCACCGGGAGGTAAGCTGGCCAGCAACTTATCTGT
GTCTGTCCGATTGTCTAGTGTCTATGACTGATTTTATGCGCCTGCGTCGGTACTAGTTAGCTAACTAGCT
CTGTATCTGGCGGACCCGTGGTGGAACTGACGAGTTCGGAACACCCGGCCGCAACCCTGGGAGACGTCCC
AGGGACTTCGGGGGCCGTTTTTGTGGCCCGACCTGAGTCCAAAAATCCCGATCGTTTTGGACTCTTTGGT
GCACCCCCCTAATAGGAGGGATATGTGGTTCTGGTAGGAGACGAGAACCTAAAACAGTTCCCGCCTCCGT
CTGAATTTTTGCTTTCGGTTTGGGACCGAAGCCGCGCCGCGCGTCTTGTCTGCTGCAGCATCGTTCTGTG
TTGTCTCTGTCTGACTGTGTTTCTGTATTTGTCTGAAAATTAGGGCCAGACTGTTACCACTCCCTTAAGT
TTGACCTTAGGTCACTGGAAAGATGTCGAGCGGATCGCTCACAACCAGTCGGTAGATGTCAAGAAGAGAC
GTTGGGTTACCTTCTGCTCTGCAGAATGGCCAACCTTTAACGTCGGATGGCCGCGAGACGGCACCTTTAA
CCGAGACCTCATCACCCAGGTTAAGATCAAGGTCTTTTCACCTGGCCCGCATGGACACCCAGACCAGGTC
CCCTACATCGTGACCTGGGAAGCCTTGGCTTTTGACCCCCCTCCCTGGGTCAAGCCCTTTGTACACCCTA
AGCCTCCGCCTCCTCTTCCTCCATCCGCCCCGTCTCTCCCCCTTGAACCTCCTCGTTCGACCCCGCCTCG
ATCCTCCCTTTATCCAGCCCTCACTCCTTCTCTAGGCGCCCCCATATGGCCATATGAGATCTTATATGGG
GCACCCCCGCCCCTTGTAAACTTCCCTGACCCTGACATGACAAGAGTTACTAACAGCCCCTCTCTCCAAG
CTCACTTACAGGCTCTCTACTTAGTCCAGCACGAAGTCTGGAGACCTCTGGCGGCAGCCTACCAAGAACA
ACTGGACCGACCGGTGGTACCTCACCCTTACCGAGTCGGCGACACAGTGTGGGTCCGCCGACACCAGACT
AAGAACCTAGAACCTCGCTGGAAAGGACCTTACACAGTCCTGCTGACCACCCCCACCGCCCTCAAAGTAG
ACGGCATCGCAGCTTGGATACACGCCGCCCACGTGAAGGCTGCCGACCCCGGGGGTGGACCATCCTCTAG
ACTGCCGGATCTAGCTAGTTAATTAAGCCACCATGTTCCTGTTGCTGCCTTTTGATAGCCTGATTGTCAA
CCTTCTGGGCATCTCCCTGACTGTCCTCTTCACCCTCCTTCTCGTTTTCATCATAGTGCCAGCCATTTTT
GGAGTCTCCTTTGGTATCCGCAAACTCTACATGAAAAGTCTGTTAAAAATCTTTGCGTGGGCTACCTTGA
GAATGGAGCGAGGAGCCAAGGAGAAGAACCACCAGCTTTACAAGCCCTACACCAACGGAATCATTGCAAA
GGATCCCACTTCACTAGAAGAAGAGATCAAAGAGATTCGTCGAAGTGGTAGTAGTAAGGCTCTGGACAAC
ACTCCAGAGTTCGAGCTCTCTGACATTTTCTACTTTTGCCGGAAAGGAATGGAGACCATTATGGATGATG
AGGTGACAAAGAGATTCTCAGCAGAAGAACTGGAGTCCTGGAACCTGCTGAGCAGAACCAATTATAACTT
CCAGTACATCAGCCTTCGGCTCACGGTCCTGTGGGGGTTAGGAGTGCTGATTCGGTACTGCTTTCTGCTG
CCGCTCAGGATAGCACTGGCTTTCACAGGGATTAGCCTTCTTGTTGTTGGAACCACGGTTGTTGGATACT
TGCCAAATGGGAGGTTTAAGGAGTTCATGAGTAAACATGTTCACTTAATGTGTTACCGGATCTGCGTGCG
AGCGCTGACAGCCATCATCACCTACCATGACAGGGAAAACAGACCAAGAAATGGTGGCATCTGTGTGGCC
AATCATACCTCACCGATCGATGTGATCATCTTGGCCAGCGATGGCTATTATGCCATGGTGGGTCAAGTGC
ACGGGGGACTCATGGGTGTGATTCAGAGAGCAATGGTTAAAGCATGTCCCCATGTCTGGTTTGAGCGCTC
GGAAGTGAAGGATCGCCACCTGGTGGCTAAGAGACTGACTGAACATGTGCAAGATAAAAGCAAGCTGCCT
ATCCTCATCTTCCCAGAAGGAACCTGCATCAATAATACATCGGTGATGATGTTCAAAAAGGGAAGTTTTG
AAATTGGAGCCACAGTTTACCCTGTTGCTATCAAGTATGACCCTCAATTTGGCGATGCCTTCTGGAACAG
CAGCAAATACGGGATGGTGACGTACCTGCTGCGAATGATGACCAGCTGGGCCATTGTCTGCAGCGTGTGG
TACCTGCCTCCCATGACTAGAGAGGCAGATGAAGATGCTGTCCAGTTTGCGAATAGGGTGAAATCTGCCA
TTGCCAGGCAGGGAGGACTTGTGGACCTGCTGTGGGATGGGGGCCTGAAGAGGGAGAAGGTGAAGGACAC
GTTCAAGGAGGAGCAGCAGAAGCTGTACAGCAAGATGATCGTGGGGAACCACAAGGACAGGAGCCGCTCC
GGAGGTTCAGGTGGATCATACCCATACGATGTTCCAGATTACGCTTGAGCTACGTAAATTCCGCCCCCCC
CCCCCTCTCCCTCCCCCCCCCCTAACGTTACTGGCCGAAGCCGCTTGGAATAAGGCCGGTGTGCGTTTGT
CTATATGTTATTTTCCACCATATTGCCGTCTTTTGGCAATGTGAGGGCCCGGAAACCTGGCCCTGTCTTC
TTGACGAGCATTCCTAGGGGTCTTTCCCCTCTCGCCAAAGGAATGCAAGGTCTGTTGAATGTCGTGAAGG
AAGCAGTTCCTCTGGAAGCTTCTTGAAGACAAACAACGTCTGTAGCGACCCTTTGCAGGCAGCGGAACCC
CCCACCTGGCGACAGGTGCCTCTGCGGCCAAAAGCCACGTGTATAAGATACACCTGCAAAGGCGGCACAA
CCCCAGTGCCACGTTGTGAGTTGGATAGTTGTGGAAAGAGTCAAATGGCTCTCCTCAAGCGTATTCAACA
AGGGGCTGAAGGATGCCCAGAAGGTACCCCATTGTATGGGATCTGATCTGGGGCCTCGGTGCACATGCTT
TACATGTGTTTAGTCGAGGTTAAAAAAACGTCTAGGCCCCCCGAACCACGGGGACGTGGTTTTCCTTTGA
AAAACACGATGATAATATGGCCACAACCATGGTTCCTTTGTCTCAAGAAGAATCCACCCTCATTGAAAGA
GCAACGGCTACAATCAACAGCATCCCCATCTCTGAAGACTACAGCGTCGCCAGCGCAGCTCTCTCTAGCG
ACGGCCGCATCTTCACTGGTGTCAATGTATATCATTTTACTGGGGGACCTTGTGCAGAACTCGTGGTGCT
GGGCACTGCTGCTGCTGCGGCAGCTGGCAACCTGACTTGTATCGTCGCGATCGGAAATGAGAACAGGGGC
ATCTTGAGCCCCTGCGGACGGTGCCGACAGGTGCTTCTCGATCTGCATCCTGGGATCAAAGCCATAGTGA
AGGACAGTGATGGACAGCCGACGGCAGTTGGGATTCGTGAATTGCTGCCCTCTGGTTATGTGTGGGAGGG
CTAAGTCGACGATAAAATAAAAGATTTTATTTAGTCTCCAGAAAAAGGGGGGAATGAAAGACCCCACCTG
TAGGTTTGGCAAGCTAGCTTAAGTAACGCCATTTTGCAAGGCATGGAAAAATACATAACTGAGAATAGAG
AAGTTCAGATCAAGGTCAGGAACAGATGGAACAGCTGAATATGGGCCAAACAGGATATCTGTGGTAAGCA
GTTCCTGCCCCGGCTCAGGGCCAAGAACAGATGGAACAGCTGAATATGGGCCAAACAGGATATCTGTGGT
AAGCAGTTCCTGCCCCGGCTCAGGGCCAAGAACAGATGGTCCCCAGATGCGGTCCAGCCCTCAGCAGTTT
CTAGAGAACCATCAGATGTTTCCAGGGTGCCCCAAGGACCTGAAATGACCCTGTGCCTTATTTGAACTAA
CCAATCAGTTCGCTTCTCGCTTCTGTTCGCGCGCTTCTGCTCCCCGAGCTCAATAAAAGAGCCCACAACC
CCTCACTCGGGGCGCCAGTCCTCCGATTGACTGAGTCGCCCGGGTACCCGTGTATCCAATAAACCCTCTT
GCAGTTGCATCCGACTTGTGGTCTCGCTGTTCCTTGGGAGGGTCTCCTCTGAGTGATTGACTACCCGTCA
GCGGGGGTCTTTCACATGCAGCATGTATCAAAATTAATTTGGTTTTTTTTCTTAAGTATTTACATTAAAT
GGCCATAGTTGCATTAATGAATCGGCCAACGCGCGGGGAGAGGCGGTTTGCGTATTGGGCGCTCTTCCGC
TTCCTCGCTCACTGACTCGCTGCGCTCGGTCGTTCGGCTGCGGCGAGCGGTATCAGCTCACTCAAAGGCG
GTAATACGGTTATCCACAGAATCAGGGGATAACGCAGGAAAGAACATGTGAGCAAAAGGCCAGCAAAAGG
CCAGGAACCGTAAAAAGGCCGCGTTGCTGGCGTTTTTCCATAGGCTCCGCCCCCCTGACGAGCATCACAA
AAATCGACGCTCAAGTCAGAGGTGGCGAAACCCGACAGGACTATAAAGATACCAGGCGTTTCCCCCTGGA
AGCTCCCTCGTGCGCTCTCCTGTTCCGACCCTGCCGCTTACCGGATACCTGTCCGCCTTTCTCCCTTCGG
GAAGCATGGCGCTTTCTCATAGCTCACGCTGTAGGTATCTCAGTTCGGTGTAGGTCGTTCGCTCCAAGCT
GGGCTGTGTGCACGAACCCCCCGTTCAGCCCGACCGCTGCGCCTTATCCGGTAACTATCGTCTTGAGTCC
AACCCGGTAAGACACGACTTATCGCCACTGGCAGCAGCCACTGGTAACAGGATTAGCAGAGCGAGGTATG
TAGGCGGTGCTACAGAGTTCTTGAAGTGGTGGCCTAACTACGGCTACACTAGAAGAACAGTATTTGGTAT
CTGCGCTCTGCTGAAGCCAGTTACCTTCGGAAAAAGAGTTGGTAGCTCTTGATCCGGCAAACAAACCACC
GCTGGTAGCGGTGGTTTTTTTGTTTGCAAGCAGCAGATTACGCGCAGAAAAAAAGGATCTCAAGAAGATC
CTTTGATCTTTTCTACGGGGTCTGACGCTCAGTGGAACGAAAACTCACGTTAAGGGATTTTGGTCATGAG
ATTATCAAAAAGGATCTTCACCTAGATCCTTTTGCGGCCGGCCGCAAATCAATCTAAAGTATATATGAGT
AAACTTGGTCTGACAGTTACCAATGCTTAATCAGTGAGGCACCTATCTCAGCGATCTGTCTATTTCGTTC
ATCCATAGTTGCCTGACTCCCCGTCGTGTAGATAACTACGATACGGGAGGGCTTACCATCTGGCCCCAGT
GCTGCAATGATACCGCGAGACCCACGCTCACCGGCTCCAGATTTATCAGCAATAAACCAGCCAGCCGGAA
GGGCCGAGCGCAGAAGTGGTCCTGCAACTTTATCCGCCTCCATCCAGTCTATTAATTGTTGCCGGGAAGC
TAGAGTAAGTAGTTCGCCAGTTAATAGTTTGCGCAACGTTGTTGCCATTGCTACAGGCATCGTGGTGTCA
CGCTCGTCGTTTGGTATGGCTTCATTCAGCTCCGGTTCCCAACGATCAAGGCGAGTTACATGATCCCCCA
TGTTGTGCAAAAAAGCGGTTAGCTCCTTCGGTCCTCCGATCGTTGTCAGAAGTAAGTTGGCCGCAGTGTT
ATCACTCATGGTTATGGCAGCACTGCATAATTCTCTTACTGTCATGCCATCCGTAAGATGCTTTTCTGTG
ACTGGTGAGTACTCAACCAAGTCATTCTGAGAATAGTGTATGCGGCGACCGAGTTGCTCTTGCCCGGCGT
CAATACGGGATAATACCGCGCCACATAGCAGAACTTTAAAAGTGCTCATCATTGGAAAACGTTCTTCGGG
GCGAAAACTCTCAAGGATCTTACCGCTGTTGAGATCCAGTTCGATGTAACCCACTCGTGCACCCAACTGA
TCTTCAGCATCTTTTACTTTCACCAGCGTTTCTGGGTGAGCAAAAACAGGAAGGCAAAATGCCGCAAAAA
AGGGAATAAGGGCGACACGGAAATGTTGAATACTCATACTCTTCCTTTTTCAATATTATTGAAGCATTTA
TCAGGGTTATTGTCTCATGAGCGGATACATATTTGAATGTATTTAGAAAAATAAACAAATAGGGGTTCCG
CGCACATTTC
