>Addgene plasmid #173168 | pMXS-IRES-Blast HA-GPAT4 | depositor partial sequence | sequence record 336067 | pMXS-IRES-Blast HA-GPAT4 sequence 1463 bps
GCCGGATCTAGCTAGTTAATTAAGCCACCATGTTCCTGTTGCTGCCTTTTGATAGCCTGATTGTCAACCT
TCTGGGCATCTCCCTGACTGTCCTCTTCACCCTCCTTCTCGTTTTCATCATAGTGCCAGCCATTTTTGGA
GTCTCCTTTGGTATCCGCAAACTCTACATGAAAAGTCTGTTAAAAATCTTTGCGTGGGCTACCTTGAGAA
TGGAGCGAGGAGCCAAGGAGAAGAACCACCAGCTTTACAAGCCCTACACCAACGGAATCATTGCAAAGGA
TCCCACTTCACTAGAAGAAGAGATCAAAGAGATTCGTCGAAGTGGTAGTAGTAAGGCTCTGGACAACACT
CCAGAGTTCGAGCTCTCTGACATTTTCTACTTTTGCCGGAAAGGAATGGAGACCATTATGGATGATGAGG
TGACAAAGAGATTCTCAGCAGAAGAACTGGAGTCCTGGAACCTGCTGAGCAGAACCAATTATAACTTCCA
GTACATCAGCCTTCGGCTCACGGTCCTGTGGGGGTTAGGAGTGCTGATTCGGTACTGCTTTCTGCTGCCG
CTCAGGATAGCACTGGCTTTCACAGGGATTAGCCTTCTTGTTGTTGGAACCACGGTTGTTGGATACTTGC
CAAATGGGAGGTTTAAGGAGTTCATGAGTAAACATGTTCACTTAATGTGTTACCGGATCTGCGTGCGAGC
GCTGACAGCCATCATCACCTACCATGACAGGGAAAACAGACCAAGAAATGGTGGCATCTGTGTGGCCAAT
CATACCTCACCGATCGATGTGATCATCTTGGCCAGCGATGGCTATTATGCCATGGTGGGTCAAGTGCACG
GGGGACTCATGGGTGTGATTCAGAGAGCAATGGTTAAAGCATGTCCCCATGTCTGGTTTGAGCGCTCGGA
AGTGAAGGATCGCCACCTGGTGGCTAAGAGACTGACTGAACATGTGCAAGATAAAAGCAAGCTGCCTATC
CTCATCTTCCCAGAAGGAACCTGCATCAATAATACATCGGTGATGATGTTCAAAAAGGGAAGTTTTGAAA
TTGGAGCCACAGTTTACCCTGTTGCTATCAAGTATGACCCTCAATTTGGCGATGCCTTCTGGAACAGCAG
CAAATACGGGATGGTGACGTACCTGCTGCGAATGATGACCAGCTGGGCCATTGTCTGCAGCGTGTGGTAC
CTGCCTCCCATGACTAGAGAGGCAGATGAAGATGCTGTCCAGTTTGCGAATAGGGTGAAATCTGCCATTG
CCAGGCAGGGAGGACTTGTGGACCTGCTGTGGGATGGGGGCCTGAAGAGGGAGAAGGTGAAGGACACGTT
CAAGGAGGAGCAGCAGAAGCTGTACAGCAAGATGATCGTGGGGAACCACAAGGACAGGAGCCGCTCCGGA
GGTTCAGGTGGATCATACCCATACGATGTTCCAGATTACGCTTGAGCTACGTAAATTCCGCCC
